Addgene plasmid #192590: PRS_8-somGtACR2-eGFP
Purpose: AAV-vector for optogenetic silencing of noradrenergic neurons
Depositing lab: Simon Wiegert. Depositing organization: Universitaetsklinikum Hamburg-Eppendorf.
Backbone
  Vector backbone: pAAV2
  Backbone size w/o insert (bp): 4089
  Vector type: Mammalian Expression, AAV
Growth in bacteria
  Bacterial resistance: Ampicillin, 100 μg/mL
  Growth temperature: 37°C
  Growth strain: NEB Stable
  Copy number: High Copy
Gene/Insert
  Gene/Insert name: somGtACR2
  Species: Synthetic
  Insert size (bp): 1875
  Promoter: PRSX8
  Tag / fusion protein: EGFP - soma-targeting motif from Kv2.1 channel (C terminal on insert)
  Cloning method: Restriction Enzyme; 5′ cloning site BamHI (not destroyed); 3′ cloning site HindIII (not destroyed)
Terms and licenses: Academic/Nonprofit Terms; Industry Terms: Not Available to Industry
How to cite: PRS_8-somGtACR2-eGFP was a gift from Simon Wiegert (Addgene plasmid # 192590 ; http://n2t.net/addgene:192590 ; RRID:Addgene_192590)
