[The description below was written by a language model from this plasmid's Addgene catalogue record and pLannotate feature annotations shown in this document.]
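Description:
PRS_8-somGtACR2-eGFP is an AAV transfer plasmid built on a pAAV2 backbone for optogenetic silencing of noradrenergic neurons. In bacteria it is maintained through a high-copy ColE1/pUC-type origin and selected with ampicillin via the β-lactamase gene. An f1 phage origin is also present in the backbone. AAV2 inverted terminal repeats flank the expression cassette and allow it to be packaged into recombinant AAV particles when the replication and capsid functions are supplied separately. The annotation detects the 3′ ITR as full length, while the 5′ ITR appears only as short fragments in this sequencing result.

The payload is somGtACR2, a synthetic soma-targeted version of the light-gated anion channelrhodopsin GtACR2, driven by the PRSx8 promoter listed in the catalogue entry. PRSx8 is a synthetic promoter commonly used to restrict expression to noradrenergic and adrenergic cells. Neither the promoter nor the opsin coding region itself is called out in the automated feature table, but they presumably occupy the unannotated stretch upstream of the tags. Downstream of the opsin lies a short Kir2.1 (KCNJ2)-derived segment, of the kind used as a membrane trafficking signal, followed by EGFP and a C-terminal fragment of the Kv2.1 channel (Kcnb1). The Kv2.1 motif concentrates the fusion protein at the soma and proximal dendrites, which limits unwanted effects of chloride conductance in axons, while EGFP marks expressing cells. A WPRE enhances transcript stability and expression, and an SV40 polyadenylation signal terminates the transcript. After viral delivery, illumination opens the anion channel to inhibit firing in the targeted noradrenergic neurons.
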