Features (pLannotate 1.2.2; 16 found; start..end, strand, type, name):
      9..36      +  repeat_region  AAV2 ITR (fragment): inverted terminal repeat of adeno-associated virus serotype 2 inverted
     65..92      +  repeat_region  AAV2 ITR (fragment): inverted terminal repeat of adeno-associated virus serotype 2 inverted
   1291..1350    +  CDS            KCNJ2 (fragment): KCNJ2_HUMAN - Also known as IRK1. Experimental evidence at protein level: Swiss-Prot protein existence level 1. Probably participates in establishing action potential waveform and excitability of neuronal and muscle tissues. Inward rectifier potassium channels are characterized by a greater tendency to allow potassium to flow into the cell rather than out of it. Their voltage dependence is regulated by the concentration of extracellular potassium; as external potassium is raised, the voltage range of the channel opening shifts to more positive voltages. The inward rectification is mainly due t
   1360..2073    +  CDS            EGFP: EGFP is a basic (constitutively fluorescent) green fluorescent protein published in 1996, derived from Aequorea victoria. It is reported to be a rapidly-maturing weak dimer with moderate acid sensitivity.
   2071..2274    +  CDS            Kcnb1 (fragment): KCNB1_RAT - Experimental evidence at protein level: Swiss-Prot protein existence level 1. Voltage-gated potassium channel that mediates transmembrane potassium transport in excitable membranes, primarily in the brain, but also in the pancreas and cardiovascular system. Contributes to the regulation of the action potential (AP) repolarization, duration and frequency of repetitive AP firing in neurons, muscle cells and endocrine cells and plays a role in homeostatic attenuation of electrical excitability throughout the brain (PubMed:10024359, PubMed:10618149, PubMed:12451110, PubMed:17379638, Pu
   2296..2884    +  misc_feature   WPRE: woodchuck hepatitis virus posttranscriptional regulatory element
   2947..3030    +  CDS            large T antigen (fragment): large T antigen from SV40 (simian virus 40)
   3053..3134    +  polyA_signal   SV40 poly(A) signal: SV40 polyadenylation signal
   3213..3353    +  repeat_region  AAV2 ITR: inverted terminal repeat of adeno-associated virus serotype 2 inverted
   3358..3409    -  misc_feature   bom (fragment): basis of mobility region from pBR322
   3428..3883    +  rep_origin     f1 ori (sequence partly withheld): f1 bacteriophage origin of replication; arrow indicates direction of (+) strand synthesis
   3884..3933    -  misc_feature   bom (fragment): basis of mobility region from pBR322
   4035..4070    -  CDS            rop (fragment): Rop protein, which maintains plasmids at low copy number; rop
   4165..4269    +  promoter       AmpR promoter: bla
   4270..5130    +  CDS            AmpR: β-lactamase; bla; confers resistance to ampicillin, carbenicillin, and related antibiotics
   5301..5889    +  rep_origin     ori: high-copy-number ColE1/pMB1/pBR322/pUC origin of replication
>Addgene plasmid #192590 | PRS_8-somGtACR2-eGFP | addgene full sequence | sequence record 379302 | Addgene NGS Result
GCAGGCAGCTGCGCGCTCGCTCGCTCACTGAGGCCGCCCGGGCGTCGGGCGACCTTTGGTCGCCCGGCCT
CAGTGAGCGAGCGAGCGCGCAGAGAGGGAGTGGCCAACTCCATCACTAGGGGTTCCTGCGGCCGCACGCG
TTTAATTAAAAACGCGTATTAGCTTCCGCTAGACAAATGTGATTACCCCCGCTAGACAAATGTGATTACC
CGCGCTAGACAAATGTGATTACCCCGCTAGACAAATGTGATTACCCCCCGCTAGACAAATGTGATTACCC
CCGCTAGACAAATGTGATTACCCGCGCTAGACAAATGTGATTACCCCGCTAGACAAATGTGATTACCCCC
GACCAGGGCATAAATGGCCAGGTGGGACCAGAGATATCGCTAGCAAGGATCCATGGCATCACAGGTCGTC
TATGGGGAATGGGCATCAACTCACACCGAGTGCTACAATATGTCCAGAATCGACTCCACCTTCGTCTCAC
TGCTGCAGCTGGTGTGGGCCGTGGTCTCAGGCTGCCAGACAATCTTCATGATTAGCAGGGCTCCCAAGGT
CCCTTGGGAGTCCGTGTACCTGCCCTTTGTCGAATCTATCACTTATGCACTGGCCAGTACTGGCAACGGA
ACCCTGCAGATGAGGGACGGCAGATTCTTTCCTTGGAGCCGAATGGCCTCCTGGCTGTGCACCTGTCCAA
TCATGCTGGGACAGATTTCTAACATGGCTCTGGTGAAGTACAAAAGTATCCCACTGAATCCCATTGCACA
GGCCGCTTCCATCATTAGAGTGGTCATGGGAATCACCGCTACAATTTCTCCCGCAGAGTATATGAAGTGG
CTGTTCTTTTTCTTTGGGGCCACCTGCCTGGTGTTCGAGTACAGTGTGGTCTTCACAATCTTTCAAGTGG
GGCTGTATGGCTTTGAATCTGTCGGGACACCTCTGGCACAGAAGGTGGTGGTGAGGATCAAGATGCTGCG
CCTGATCTTCTTTATTGCTTGGACTATGTTCCCAATCGTGTGGCTGATTTCACCCACCGGAGTCTGCGTG
ATCCACGAGAACGTGAGCGCCATTCTGTACCTGCTGGCTGACGGCCTGTGCAAAAATACATATGGAGTGA
TCCTGTGGAGCACTGCCTGGGGAGTGCTGGAAGGGAAGTGGGACCCCGCATGTCTGCCAGGGCAGGAGAA
ACCCGAAGCCGACGATCCTTTTGGCCTGAATCACGAGAAGAATGCCCCTCCTAACGACGAAGTCAATATC
AGAATGTTTGGAAGGGGACGTACGGCGGCCAAGAGCAGGATCACCAGCGAGGGCGAGTACATCCCCCTGG
ACCAGATCGACATCAACGTGGCGGTACCCGTGAGCAAGGGCGAGGAGCTGTTCACCGGGGTGGTGCCCAT
CCTGGTCGAGCTGGACGGCGACGTAAACGGCCACAAGTTCAGCGTGTCCGGCGAGGGCGAGGGCGATGCC
ACCTACGGCAAGCTGACCCTGAAGTTCATCTGCACCACCGGCAAGCTGCCCGTGCCCTGGCCCACCCTCG
TGACCACCCTGACCTACGGCGTGCAGTGCTTCAGCCGCTACCCCGACCACATGAAGCAGCACGACTTCTT
CAAGTCCGCCATGCCCGAAGGCTACGTCCAGGAGCGCACCATCTTCTTCAAGGACGACGGCAACTACAAG
ACCCGCGCCGAGGTGAAGTTCGAGGGCGACACCCTGGTGAACCGCATCGAGCTGAAGGGCATCGACTTCA
AGGAGGACGGCAACATCCTGGGGCACAAGCTGGAGTACAACTACAACAGCCACAACGTCTATATCATGGC
CGACAAGCAGAAGAACGGCATCAAGGTGAACTTCAAGATCCGCCACAACATCGAGGACGGCAGCGTGCAG
CTCGCCGACCACTACCAGCAGAACACCCCCATCGGCGACGGCCCCGTGCTGCTGCCCGACAACCACTACC
TGAGCACCCAGTCCGCCCTGAGCAAAGACCCCAACGAGAAGCGCGATCACATGGTCCTGCTGGAGTTCGT
GACCGCCGCCGGGATCACTCTCGGCATGGACGAGCTGTACAAGACCGGTCAGAGCCAGCCCATCCTGAAC
ACCAAGGAGATGGCCCCCCAGAGCAAGCCCCCCGAGGAGCTGGAGATGAGCAGCATGCCCAGCCCCGTGG
CCCCCCTGCCCGCCCGCACCGAGGGCGTGATCGACATGCGCAGCATGAGCAGCATCGACAGCTTCATCAG
CTGCGCCACCGACTTCCCCGAGGCCACCCGCTTCTGATCTAGAAAGCTTATCGATAATCAACCTCTGGAT
TACAAAATTTGTGAAAGATTGACTGGTATTCTTAACTATGTTGCTCCTTTTACGCTATGTGGATACGCTG
CTTTAATGCCTTTGTATCATGCTATTGCTTCCCGTATGGCTTTCATTTTCTCCTCCTTGTATAAATCCTG
GTTGCTGTCTCTTTATGAGGAGTTGTGGCCCGTTGTCAGGCAACGTGGCGTGGTGTGCACTGTGTTTGCT
GACGCAACCCCCACTGGTTGGGGCATTGCCACCACCTGTCAGCTCCTTTCCGGGACTTTCGCTTTCCCCC
TCCCTATTGCCACGGCGGAACTCATCGCCGCCTGCCTTGCCCGCTGCTGGACAGGGGCTCGGCTGTTGGG
CACTGACAATTCCGTGGTGTTGTCGGGGAAATCATCGTCCTTTCCTTGGCTGCTCGCCTATGTTGCCACC
TGGATTCTGCGCGGGACGTCCTTCTGCTACGTCCCTTCGGCCCTCAATCCAGCGGACCTTCCTTCCCGCG
GCCTGCTGCCGGCTCTGCGGCCTCTTCCGCGTCTTCGCCTTCGCCCTCAGACGAGTCGGATCTCCCTTTG
GGCCGCCTCCCCGCATCGATACCGAGCGCTGCTCGAGAGATCTGTGATAGCGGCCATCAAGCTGGCCGCG
ACTCTAGATCATAATCAGCCATACCACATTTGTAGAGGTTTTACTTGCTTTAAAAAACCTCCCACACCTC
CCCCTGAACCTGAAACATAAAATGAATGCAATTGTTGTTGTTAACTTGTTTATTGCAGCTTATAATGGTT
ACAAATAAAGCAATAGCATCACAAATTTCACAAATAAAGCATTTTTTTCACTGCATTCTAGTTGTGGTTT
GTCCAAACTCATCAATGTATCAGCTTATCGATACCGCATGCACGTGCGGACCGAGCGGCCGCAGGAACCC
CTAGTGATGGAGTTGGCCACTCCCTCTCTGCGCGCTCGCTCGCTCACTGAGGCCGGGCGACCAAAGGTCG
CCCGACGCCCGGGCTTTGCCCGGGCGGCCTCAGTGAGCGAGCGAGCGCGCAGCTGCCTGCAGGGGCGCCT
GATGCGGTATTTTCTCCTTACGCATCTGTGCGGTATTTCACACCGCATA
[95 nt withheld, positions 3410-3504]
T
[46 nt withheld, positions 3506-3551]
C
[141 nt withheld, positions 3553-3693]
CCTTTGACGTTGGAGTCCACGTTCTTT
[37 nt withheld, positions 3721-3757]
ACTCTATCTCGGGCTATTCTTTTGATTTATAAGGGATTTTGCCGATTTCGGTCTATTGGTTAAAAAATGA
GCTGATTTAACAAAAATTTAACGCGAATTTTAACAAAATATTAACGTTTACAATTTTATGGTGCACTCTC
AGTACAATCTGCTCTGATGCCGCATAGTTAAGCCAGCCCCGACACCCGCCAACACCCGCTGACGCGCCCT
GACGGGCTTGTCTGCTCCCGGCATCCGCTTACAGACAAGCTGTGACCGTCTCCGGGAGCTGCATGTGTCA
GAGGTTTTCACCGTCATCACCGAAACGCGCGAGACGAAAGGGCCTCGTGATACGCCTATTTTTATAGGTT
AATGTCATGATAATAATGGTTTCTTAGACGTCAGGTGGCACTTTTCGGGGAAATGTGCGCGGAACCCCTA
TTTGTTTATTTTTCTAAATACATTCAAATATGTATCCGCTCATGAGACAATAACCCTGATAAATGCTTCA
ATAATATTGAAAAAGGAAGAGTATGAGTATTCAACATTTCCGTGTCGCCCTTATTCCCTTTTTTGCGGCA
TTTTGCCTTCCTGTTTTTGCTCACCCAGAAACGCTGGTGAAAGTAAAAGATGCTGAAGATCAGTTGGGTG
CACGAGTGGGTTACATCGAACTGGATCTCAACAGCGGTAAGATCCTTGAGAGTTTTCGCCCCGAAGAACG
TTTTCCAATGATGAGCACTTTTAAAGTTCTGCTATGTGGCGCGGTATTATCCCGTATTGACGCCGGGCAA
GAGCAACTCGGTCGCCGCATACACTATTCTCAGAATGACTTGGTTGAGTACTCACCAGTCACAGAAAAGC
ATCTTACGGATGGCATGACAGTAAGAGAATTATGCAGTGCTGCCATAACCATGAGTGATAACACTGCGGC
CAACTTACTTCTGACAACGATCGGAGGACCGAAGGAGCTAACCGCTTTTTTGCACAACATGGGGGATCAT
GTAACTCGCCTTGATCGTTGGGAACCGGAGCTGAATGAAGCCATACCAAACGACGAGCGTGACACCACGA
TGCCTGTAGCAATGGCAACAACGTTGCGCAAACTATTAACTGGCGAACTACTTACTCTAGCTTCCCGGCA
ACAATTAATAGACTGGATGGAGGCGGATAAAGTTGCAGGACCACTTCTGCGCTCGGCCCTTCCGGCTGGC
TGGTTTATTGCTGATAAATCTGGAGCCGGTGAGCGTGGGTCTCGCGGTATCATTGCAGCACTGGGGCCAG
ATGGTAAGCCCTCCCGTATCGTAGTTATCTACACGACGGGGAGTCAGGCAACTATGGATGAACGAAATAG
ACAGATCGCTGAGATAGGTGCCTCACTGATTAAGCATTGGTAACTGTCAGACCAAGTTTACTCATATATA
CTTTAGATTGATTTAAAACTTCATTTTTAATTTAAAAGGATCTAGGTGAAGATCCTTTTTGATAATCTCA
TGACCAAAATCCCTTAACGTGAGTTTTCGTTCCACTGAGCGTCAGACCCCGTAGAAAAGATCAAAGGATC
TTCTTGAGATCCTTTTTTTCTGCGCGTAATCTGCTGCTTGCAAACAAAAAAACCACCGCTACCAGCGGTG
GTTTGTTTGCCGGATCAAGAGCTACCAACTCTTTTTCCGAAGGTAACTGGCTTCAGCAGAGCGCAGATAC
CAAATACTGTTCTTCTAGTGTAGCCGTAGTTAGGCCACCACTTCAAGAACTCTGTAGCACCGCCTACATA
CCTCGCTCTGCTAATCCTGTTACCAGTGGCTGCTGCCAGTGGCGATAAGTCGTGTCTTACCGGGTTGGAC
TCAAGACGATAGTTACCGGATAAGGCGCAGCGGTCGGGCTGAACGGGGGGTTCGTGCACACAGCCCAGCT
TGGAGCGAACGACCTACACCGAACTGAGATACCTACAGCGTGAGCTATGAGAAAGCGCCACGCTTCCCGA
AGGGAGAAAGGCGGACAGGTATCCGGTAAGCGGCAGGGTCGGAACAGGAGAGCGCACGAGGGAGCTTCCA
GGGGGAAACGCCTGGTATCTTTATAGTCCTGTCGGGTTTCGCCACCTCTGACTTGAGCGTCGATTTTTGT
GATGCTCGTCAGGGGGGCGGAGCCTATGGAAAAACGCCAGCAACGCGGCCTTTTTACGGTTCCTGGCCTT
TTGCTGGCCTTTTGCTCACATGTCCT
