>Addgene plasmid #192590 | PRS_8-somGtACR2-eGFP | depositor partial sequence | sequence record 373155 | somGtACR2-eGFP insert
ATGGCATCACAGGTCGTCTATGGGGAATGGGCATCAACTCACACCGAGTGCTACAATATGTCCAGAATCG
ACTCCACCTTCGTCTCACTGCTGCAGCTGGTGTGGGCCGTGGTCTCAGGCTGCCAGACAATCTTCATGAT
TAGCAGGGCTCCCAAGGTCCCTTGGGAGTCCGTGTACCTGCCCTTTGTCGAATCTATCACTTATGCACTG
GCCAGTACTGGCAACGGAACCCTGCAGATGAGGGACGGCAGATTCTTTCCTTGGAGCCGAATGGCCTCCT
GGCTGTGCACCTGTCCAATCATGCTGGGACAGATTTCTAACATGGCTCTGGTGAAGTACAAAAGTATCCC
ACTGAATCCCATTGCACAGGCCGCTTCCATCATTAGAGTGGTCATGGGAATCACCGCTACAATTTCTCCC
GCAGAGTATATGAAGTGGCTGTTCTTTTTCTTTGGGGCCACCTGCCTGGTGTTCGAGTACAGTGTGGTCT
TCACAATCTTTCAAGTGGGGCTGTATGGCTTTGAATCTGTCGGGACACCTCTGGCACAGAAGGTGGTGGT
GAGGATCAAGATGCTGCGCCTGATCTTCTTTATTGCTTGGACTATGTTCCCAATCGTGTGGCTGATTTCA
CCCACCGGAGTCTGCGTGATCCACGAGAACGTGAGCGCCATTCTGTACCTGCTGGCTGACGGCCTGTGCA
AAAATACATATGGAGTGATCCTGTGGAGCACTGCCTGGGGAGTGCTGGAAGGGAAGTGGGACCCCGCATG
TCTGCCAGGGCAGGAGAAACCCGAAGCCGACGATCCTTTTGGCCTGAATCACGAGAAGAATGCCCCTCCT
AACGACGAAGTCAATATCAGAATGTTTGGAAGGGGACGTACGGCGGCCAAGAGCAGGATCACCAGCGAGG
GCGAGTACATCCCCCTGGACCAGATCGACATCAACGTGGCGGTACCCGTGAGCAAGGGCGAGGAGCTGTT
CACCGGGGTGGTGCCCATCCTGGTCGAGCTGGACGGCGACGTAAACGGCCACAAGTTCAGCGTGTCCGGC
GAGGGCGAGGGCGATGCCACCTACGGCAAGCTGACCCTGAAGTTCATCTGCACCACCGGCAAGCTGCCCG
TGCCCTGGCCCACCCTCGTGACCACCCTGACCTACGGCGTGCAGTGCTTCAGCCGCTACCCCGACCACAT
GAAGCAGCACGACTTCTTCAAGTCCGCCATGCCCGAAGGCTACGTCCAGGAGCGCACCATCTTCTTCAAG
GACGACGGCAACTACAAGACCCGCGCCGAGGTGAAGTTCGAGGGCGACACCCTGGTGAACCGCATCGAGC
TGAAGGGCATCGACTTCAAGGAGGACGGCAACATCCTGGGGCACAAGCTGGAGTACAACTACAACAGCCA
CAACGTCTATATCATGGCCGACAAGCAGAAGAACGGCATCAAGGTGAACTTCAAGATCCGCCACAACATC
GAGGACGGCAGCGTGCAGCTCGCCGACCACTACCAGCAGAACACCCCCATCGGCGACGGCCCCGTGCTGC
TGCCCGACAACCACTACCTGAGCACCCAGTCCGCCCTGAGCAAAGACCCCAACGAGAAGCGCGATCACAT
GGTCCTGCTGGAGTTCGTGACCGCCGCCGGGATCACTCTCGGCATGGACGAGCTGTACAAGACCGGTCAG
AGCCAGCCCATCCTGAACACCAAGGAGATGGCCCCCCAGAGCAAGCCCCCCGAGGAGCTGGAGATGAGCA
GCATGCCCAGCCCCGTGGCCCCCCTGCCCGCCCGCACCGAGGGCGTGATCGACATGCGCAGCATGAGCAG
CATCGACAGCTTCATCAGCTGCGCCACCGACTTCCCCGAGGCCACCCGCTTCTGA
